Addgene plasmid #99083: pRRG246-MCP
Purpose: dsRNA and riboprobe synthesis for Schmidtea mediterranea MCP (also known as h.45.8g)
Depositing lab: Phillip Newmark. Depositing organization: University of Illinois at Urbana-Champaign. Publication: Follistatin antagonizes activin signaling and acts with notum to direct planarian head regeneration. Roberts-Galbraith RH, Newmark PA. Proc Natl Acad Sci U S A. 2013 Jan 22;110(4):1363-8. doi: 10.1073/pnas.1214053110. Epub 2013 Jan 7. PubMed 23297191.
Backbone
  Vector backbone: pJC53.2
  Backbone manufacturer: Phillip Newmark (Addgene plasmid # 26536)
  Backbone size w/o insert (bp): 3240
  Vector type: T/A Cloning Vector for dsRNA generation and the generation of sense and anti-sense probes
Growth in bacteria
  Bacterial resistance: Ampicillin and Kanamycin, 100 & 50 μg/mL
  Growth temperature: 37°C
  Growth strain: DH5alpha
  Copy number: High Copy
Gene/Insert
  Gene/Insert name: MCP (also known as h.45.8g) in situ probe (alt names: AY067834.1 (Genbank); dd_Smed_v6_2449_0_1)
  Species: Schmidtea mediterranea
  Insert size (bp): 405
  Cloning method: Restriction Enzyme; 5′ cloning site Eam1105I (destroyed during cloning); 3′ cloning site Eam1105I (destroyed during cloning)
  Sequencing primers: 5′ Sp6; 3′ T3
Terms and licenses: Academic/Nonprofit Terms; Industry Terms: Not Available to Industry
Depositor comments: Cloning primers: F-CCAACAAGGCTTTTTATTATTTATG, R-GAAATGATGGCATAGGAGGTC
How to cite: pRRG246-MCP was a gift from Phillip Newmark (Addgene plasmid # 99083 ; http://n2t.net/addgene:99083 ; RRID:Addgene_99083)
