[The description below was written by a language model from this plasmid's Addgene catalogue record and pLannotate feature annotations shown in this document.]
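Description:
pRRG246-MCP is a small, high-copy bacterial plasmid built on pJC53.2, a T/A cloning vector designed for making double-stranded RNA and strand-specific riboprobes by in vitro transcription. It carries a 405 bp fragment of the Schmidtea mediterranea (planarian) gene MCP, also known as h.45.8g. The PCR-derived fragment was inserted at the vector's Eam1105I-generated T-overhang sites, which were destroyed in the process. The sequenced record is 3,647 nt, consistent with the stated 3,240 bp backbone plus the insert. Propagation in E. coli relies on a ColE1/pUC-type origin, and selection uses both ampicillin (β-lactamase) and kanamycin (neo/nptII). The annotated short M13 ori piece and Tn5 transposase fragment are partial remnants upstream of the kanamycin cassette rather than functional elements.

The insert itself is not annotated in the feature table, but it lies in the gap between two converging sets of phage promoters. On one side sit a T7 promoter followed by an SP6 promoter, and on the other, in the opposite orientation, a T7 promoter followed by a T3 promoter. T7 terminators lie outside each T7 promoter, positioned to stop transcription arriving from the opposite side. Because T7 promoters face inward from both ends, T7 RNA polymerase can transcribe both strands to yield complementary RNAs that anneal into dsRNA for RNA interference. SP6 and T3 each transcribe only one strand, giving sense or antisense probes. Which polymerase yields the antisense probe depends on insert orientation, which the record does not state. The plasmid is intended for MCP knockdown and for in situ hybridization detection of MCP transcripts in planarians.
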