Features (pLannotate 1.2.2; 12 found; start..end, strand, type, name):
      6..594     +  rep_origin     ori: high-copy-number ColE1/pMB1/pBR322/pUC origin of replication
    777..824     -  terminator     T7 terminator: transcription terminator for bacteriophage T7 RNA polymerase
    838..856     +  promoter       T7 promoter: promoter for bacteriophage T7 RNA polymerase
    860..878     +  promoter       SP6 promoter: promoter for bacteriophage SP6 RNA polymerase
   1302..1320    -  promoter       T3 promoter: promoter for bacteriophage T3 RNA polymerase
   1324..1342    -  promoter       T7 promoter: promoter for bacteriophage T7 RNA polymerase
   1356..1403    +  terminator     T7 terminator: transcription terminator for bacteriophage T7 RNA polymerase
   1410..1476    +  rep_origin     M13 ori (fragment): M13 bacteriophage origin of replication; arrow indicates direction of (+) strand synthesis
   1479..1778    +  CDS            tnpA (fragment): TN5P_ECOLX - Also known as tnp. Experimental evidence at protein level: Swiss-Prot protein existence level 1. Mediates transposition of transposon Tn5 by a 'cut and paste' mechanism. First, the monomeric transposase binds the 19 bp inverted DNA repeats flanking the transposon. Then, dimerization of the DNA- bound transposase creates a synaptic DNA complex. After nicking of the first DNA strand, excision of the transposon proceeds through a series of intermediates. The transposase then mediates the insertion of the transposon at a new site by strand transfer. The activity of the wild- type tran
   1810..2601    +  CDS            neo: KKA2_KLEPN - Also known as kan, nptII. Experimental evidence at protein level: Swiss-Prot protein existence level 1. Resistance to kanamycin, neomycin, paromomycin, ribostamycin, butirosin and gentamicin B. From Klebsiella pneumoniae.
   2605..2621    +  promoter       AmpR promoter (fragment): bla
   2622..3482    +  CDS            AmpR: β-lactamase; bla; confers resistance to ampicillin, carbenicillin, and related antibiotics
>Addgene plasmid #99083 | pRRG246-MCP | addgene full sequence | sequence record 191881 | Addgene NGS Result
TCTTCTTGAGATCCTTTTTTTCTGCGCGTAATCTGCTGCTTGCAAACAAAAAAACCACCGCTACCAGCGG
TGGTTTGTTTGCCGGATCAAGAGCTACCAACTCTTTTTCCGAAGGTAACTGGCTTCAGCAGAGCGCAGAT
ACCAAATACTGTTCTTCTAGTGTAGCCGTAGTTAGGCCACCACTTCAAGAACTCTGTAGCACCGCCTACA
TACCTCGCTCTGCTAATCCTGTTACCAGTGGCTGCTGCCAGTGGCGATAAGTCGTGTCTTACCGGGTTGG
ACTCAAGACGATAGTTACCGGATAAGGCGCAGCGGTCGGGCTGAACGGGGGGTTCGTGCACACAGCCCAG
CTTGGAGCGAACGACCTACACCGAACTGAGATACCTACAGCGTGAGCTATGAGAAAGCGCCACGCTTCCC
GAAGGGAGAAAGGCGGACAGGTATCCGGTAAGCGGCAGGGTCGGAACAGGAGAGCGCACGAGGGAGCTTC
CAGGGGGAAACGCCTGGTATCTTTATAGTCCTGTCGGGTTTCGCCACCTCTGACTTGAGCGTCGATTTTT
GTGATGCTCGTCAGGGGGGCGGAGCCTATGGAAAAACGCCAGCAACGCGGCCTTTTTACGGTTCCTGGCC
TTTTGCTGGCCTTTTGCTCACATGTTCTTTCCTGCGTTATCCCCTGATTCTGTGGATAACCGTATTACCG
CCTTTGAGTGAGCTGATACCGCTCGCCGCAGCCGAACGACCGAGCGCAGCGAGTCAGTGAGCGAGGAAGC
ACGCGTCAAAAAACCCCTCAAGACCCGTTTAGAGGCCCCAAGGGGTTATGCTAGGCGCGCCGGATCCTAA
TACGACTCACTATAGGGAGATTTAGGTGACACTATAGAAGTGACCTTGAAATGATGGCATAGGAGGTCTT
TATAAAGGAGTTGGAATTCATGCATTCCGAGATGTTCCTGCTTTTATAATTTATTTCTATTCTTATGAAT
GTATTAATACTTATATGAGTAAAATGGAATTGATGAATCCTACTTTGCGAGCATTCGTATCCGGAGGCAT
TGCTGGAGCTCTCTCTTGGGTTTTGCTTATTCCGCAGGATGTGATGAAAACAAGAATTCAAGCCGGTGTC
GACAAAGATATTATGGATAGTTTCAGAGCACTTAGGAATATCGGTTTCGAATCATTCTTTCGAGGCGGAA
CAATGCTCACATTGAGAGCATTACTTGTTAATGCAGTAACTTTTACAATGTATGAAGAATGTCATAAAAG
ACTGCAATCATAAATAATAAAAAGCCTTGTTGGAAGGTCTCCCTTTAGTGAGGGTTAATTCTCCCTATAG
TGAGTCGTATTAGGATCCGGCGCGCCTAGCATAACCCCTTGGGGCCTCTAAACGGGTCTTGAGGGGTTTT
TTGACGCGTCGATTTCGGCCTATTGGTTAAAAAATGAGCTGATTTAACAAAAATTTAACGCGAATTTTAA
CAAAATTCAGGGCGCAAGGGCTGCTAAAGGAAGCGGAACACGTAGAAAGCCAGTCCGCAGAAACGGTGCT
GACCCCGGATGAATGTCAGCTACTGGGCTATCTGGACAAGGGAAAACGCAAGCGCAAAGAGAAAGCAGGT
AGCTTGCAGTGGGCTTACATGGCGATAGCTAGACTGGGCGGTTTTATGGACAGCAAGCGAACCGGAATTG
CCAGCTGGGGCGCCCTCTGGTAAGGTTGGGAAGCCCTGCAAAGTAAACTGGATGGCTTTCTTGCCGCCAA
TGATCTGATGGCGCAGGGGATCAAGATCTGATCAAGAGACAGGATGAGGATCGTTTCGCATGATTGAACA
AGATGGATTGCACGCAGGTTCTCCGGCCGCTTGGGTGGAGAGGCTATTCGGCTATGACTGGGCACAACAG
ACAATCGGCTGCTCTGATGCCGCCGTGTTCCGGCTGTCAGCGCAGGGGCGCCCGGTTCTTTTTGTCAAGA
CCGACCTGTCCGGTGCCCTGAATGAACTGCAGGACGAGGCAGCGCGGCTATCGTGGCTGGCCACGACGGG
CGTTCCTTGCGCAGCTGTGCTCGACGTTGTCACTGAAGCGGGAAGGGACTGGCTGCTATTGGGCGAAGTG
CCGGGGCAGGATCTCCTGTCATCCCACCTTGCTCCTGCCGAGAAAGTATCCATCATGGCTGATGCAATGC
GGCGGCTGCATACGCTTGATCCGGCTACCTGCCCATTCGACCACCAAGCGAAACATCGCATCGAGCGAGC
ACGTACTCGGATGGAAGCCGGTCTTGTCGATCAGGATGATCTGGACGAAGAGCATCAGGGGCTCGCGCCA
GCCGAACTGTTCGCCAGGCTCAAGGCGCGCATGCCCGACGGCGAGGATCTCGTCGTGACCCATGGCGATG
CCTGCTTGCCGAATATCATGGTGGAAAATGGCCGCTTTTCTGGATTCATCGACTGTGGCCGGCTGGGTGT
GGCGGACCGCTATCAGGACATAGCGTTGGCTACCCGTGATATTGCTGAAGAGCTTGGCGGCGAATGGGCT
GACCGCTTCCTCGTGCTTTACGGTATCGCCGCTCCCGATTCGCAGCGCATCGCCTTCTATCGCCTTCTTG
ACGAGTTCTTCTGAATTGAAAAAGGAAGAGTATGAGTATTCAACATTTCCGTGTCGCCCTTATTCCCTTT
TTTGCGGCATTTTGCCTTCCTGTTTTTGCTCACCCAGAAACGCTGGTGAAAGTAAAAGATGCTGAAGATC
AGTTGGGTGCACGAGTGGGTTACATCGAACTGGATCTCAACAGCGGTAAGATCCTTGAGAGTTTTCGCCC
CGAAGAACGTTTTCCAATGATGAGCACTTTTAAAGTTCTGCTATGTGGCGCGGTATTATCCCGTATTGAC
GCCGGGCAAGAGCAACTCGGTCGCCGCATACACTATTCTCAGAATGACTTGGTTGAGTACTCACCAGTCA
CAGAAAAGCATCTTACGGATGGCATGACAGTAAGAGAATTATGCAGTGCTGCCATAACCATGAGTGATAA
CACTGCGGCCAACTTACTTCTGACAACGATCGGAGGACCGAAGGAGCTAACCGCTTTTTTGCACAACATG
GGGGATCATGTAACTCGCCTTGATCGTTGGGAACCGGAGCTGAATGAAGCCATACCAAACGACGAGCGTG
ACACCACGATGCCTGTAGCAATGGCAACAACGTTGCGCAAACTATTAACTGGCGAACTACTTACTCTAGC
TTCCCGGCAACAATTAATAGACTGGATGGAGGCGGATAAAGTTGCAGGACCACTTCTGCGCTCGGCCCTT
CCGGCTGGCTGGTTTATTGCTGATAAATCTGGAGCCGGTGAGCGTGGGTCTCGCGGTATCATTGCAGCAC
TGGGGCCAGATGGTAAGCCCTCCCGTATCGTAGTTATCTACACGACGGGGAGCCAGGCAACTATGGATGA
ACGAAATAGACAGATCGCTGAGATAGGTGCCTCACTGATTAAGCATTGGTAACTGTCAGACCAAGTTTAC
TCATATATACTTTAGATTGATTTAAAACTTCATTTTTAATTTAAAAGGATCTAGGTGAAGATCCTTTTTG
ATAATCTCATGACCAAAATCCCTTAACGTGAGTTTTCGTTCCACTGAGCGTCAGACCCCGTAGAAAAGAT
CAAAGGA
